Addgene plasmid #171139: pPPC002
Purpose: For integration of J1-J23117-sfGFP, Sp.pCas9-dCas9, and BBa_J23107-MCP-SoxS(R93A/S101A) with miniTn7T method
Depositing lab: Jesse Zalatan. Depositing organization: University of Washington. Publication: Portable bacterial CRISPR transcriptional activation enables metabolic engineering in Pseudomonas putida. Kiattisewee C, Dong C, Fontana J, Sugianto W, Peralta-Yahya P, Carothers JM, Zalatan JG. Metab Eng. 2021 Apr 27. pii: S1096-7176(21)00063-X. doi: 10.1016/j.ymben.2021.04.002. PubMed 33930546.
Backbone
  Vector backbone: pUC18TminiTn7T-Gm
  Backbone manufacturer: Herbert Schweizer
  Backbone size w/o insert (bp): 4569
  Total vector size (bp): 11273
  Vector type: Bacterial Expression, CRISPR
Growth in bacteria
  Bacterial resistance: Gentamicin, 10 μg/mL
  Growth temperature: 37°C
  Growth strain: DH5alpha
  Growth instructions: Also resistant to Ampicillin
  Copy number: High Copy
Gene/Insert 1
  Gene/Insert name: J1-BBa_J23117-sfGFP
  Species: Synthetic
  Insert size (bp): 1114
  Promoter: J1-BBa_J23117
  Cloning method: Gibson Cloning
  Sequencing primers: 5′ accgaacaggcttatgtcaa; 3′ TAAGGCTAGTCCGTTATCAACTTG
Gene/Insert 2
  Gene/Insert name: Sp.pCas9-dCas9_BBa_J23107-MCP-SoxS(R93A, S101A)
  Species: S. pyogenes (dCas9), MS2 (MCP), E. coli (SoxS)
  Insert size (bp): 5642
  Mutation: SoxS has R93A and S101A mutations
  Promoter: Sp.pCas9, BBa_J23107
  Cloning method: Gibson Cloning
  Sequencing primers: 5′ GTTTGTAACTGCTGCTGGGA; 3′ tgtgggcggacaaaatagttg
Terms and licenses: Academic/Nonprofit Terms; Industry Terms: Not Available to Industry
Depositor comments: Alternative names: pCDP009, pUC18TminiTn7T-Gm_J1-BBa_J23117-sfGFP_Sp.pCas9-dCas9_BBa_J23107-MCP-SoxS(R93A/S101A) Used for conjugation, with pTNS1 and pRK2013 helper plasmids, to integrate J1-BBa_J23117-sfGFP, Sp.pCas9-dCas9, and BBa_J23107-MCP-SoxS(R93A/S101A) cassettes into gram-negative bacteria. Point mutation in the FRT site was observed and remained applicable with counterselection by pCK255
How to cite: pPPC002 was a gift from Jesse Zalatan (Addgene plasmid # 171139 ; http://n2t.net/addgene:171139 ; RRID:Addgene_171139)
