[The description below was written by a language model from this plasmid's Addgene catalogue record and pLannotate feature annotations shown in this document.]
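Description:
pPPC002 is an 11.3 kb mini-Tn7 delivery plasmid built on the pUC18TminiTn7T-Gm backbone. It is designed to place a complete CRISPR activation (CRISPRa) system plus a fluorescent reporter into the chromosome of gram-negative bacteria. In E. coli it replicates from a high-copy pUC-type origin and carries both β-lactamase (ampicillin) and the aacC1 gentamicin acetyltransferase driven by the integron Pc promoter. An incP oriT allows conjugative transfer. According to the depositor, mating is done with the helper plasmids pRK2013 and pTNS1, which by general knowledge of this system supply mobilisation and Tn7 transposase functions respectively.

Everything between the Tn7R and Tn7L ends is the transposable cargo. The gentamicin marker is flanked by FRT sites so that it can be excised by FLP after integration. The depositor notes a point mutation in one FRT site, which fits the sequenced record annotating only a minimal FRT there, but reports that marker removal with pCK255 still works.

Downstream lie three terminator-insulated cassettes. The first is sfGFP under the weak synthetic promoter BBa_J23117, preceded by the J1 element, presumably the upstream guide target site for activation. The second is catalytically dead S. pyogenes dCas9 under its native Sp.pCas9 promoter region, which also includes an annotated tracrRNA. The third is a BBa_J23107-driven fusion of the MS2 coat protein to the E. coli activator SoxS carrying R93A and S101A.

No guide RNA is annotated, so a guide bearing an MS2 hairpin would have to be supplied separately to recruit MCP-SoxS to dCas9 at the reporter. The associated publication applied this portable CRISPRa system to metabolic engineering in Pseudomonas putida. The two feature tables describe the same circular sequence with different start coordinates.
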