Features (pLannotate 1.2.2; 29 found; start..end, strand, type, name):
    137..236     +  misc_feature   bom (fragment): basis of mobility region from pBR322
    242..310     -  CDS            lacZα (fragment): LacZα fragment of β-galactosidase; lacZ fragment
    382..580     -  mobile_element Tn7R (fragment): mini-Tn7 element (right end of the Tn7 transposon) Tn7
    584..608     -  misc_feature   MCS (fragment): pBluescript multiple cloning site
    629..723     +  terminator     lambda t0 terminator: transcription terminator from phage lambda
    733..762     +  CDS            CmR (fragment): chloramphenicol acetyltransferase confers resistance to chloramphenicol
    826..912     +  terminator     rrnB T1 terminator: Escherichia coli rrnB; transcription terminator T1 from the E. coli rrnB gene
    958..1005    +  protein_bind   FRT: FLP-mediated recombination occurs in the 8-bp core sequence TCTAGAAA (Turan and Bode, 2011). FLP recombinase from the Saccharomyces cerevisiae 2μ plasmid
   1135..1668    -  CDS            GmR: gentamycin acetyltransferase; aacC1; confers resistance to gentamycin
   1857..1885    -  promoter       Pc promoter: intI1 (promoter lies within the coding sequence); class 1 integron promoter
   1926..1973    +  protein_bind   FRT: FLP-mediated recombination occurs in the 8-bp core sequence TCTAGAAA (Turan and Bode, 2011). FLP recombinase from the Saccharomyces cerevisiae 2μ plasmid
   2183..2205    +  promoter       J23119(SpeI) promoter (fragment): bacterial promoter (Registry of Standard Biological Parts BBa J23119) modified to end with an SpeI site
   2245..2958    +  CDS            Superfolder GFP: Superfolder GFP is a basic (constitutively fluorescent) green fluorescent protein published in 2005, derived from Aequorea victoria. It is reported to be a very rapidly-maturing weak dimer.
   2994..3065    +  terminator     rrnB T1 terminator: transcription terminator T1 from the E. coli rrnB gene
   3081..3108    +  terminator     T7Te terminator: phage T7 early transcription terminator
   3290..3368    -  misc_RNA       tracrRNA: trans-activating CRISPR RNA for the Streptococcus pyogenes CRISPR/Cas9 system
   3664..7768    +  CDS            dCas9 (fragment): catalytically dead mutant of the Cas9 endonuclease from the Streptococcus pyogenes Type II CRISPR/Cas system RNA-guided DNA-binding protein that lacks endonuclease activity due to the D10A mutation in the RuvC catalytic domain and the H840A mutation in the HNH catalytic domain
   7794..7865    +  terminator     rrnB T1 terminator: transcription terminator T1 from the E. coli rrnB gene
   7881..7908    +  terminator     T7Te terminator: phage T7 early transcription terminator
   7920..7954    +  promoter       lacIq promoter (fragment): lacI (mutant); In the lacIq allele, a single base change in the promoter boosts expression of the lacI gene about 10-fold.
   8032..8379    +  CDS            CAPSD_BPMS2 (fragment): Experimental evidence at protein level: Swiss-Prot protein existence level 1. Acts as a translational repressor of viral replicase synthesis late in infection. This latter function is the result of capsid protein interaction with an RNA hairpin which contains the replicase ribosome-binding site. From Escherichia phage MS2 (Bacteriophage MS2).
   8395..8715    +  CDS            soxS: SOXS_ECOLI - Experimental evidence at protein level: Swiss-Prot protein existence level 1. Transcriptional activator of the superoxide response regulon of E.coli that includes at least 10 genes such as sodA, nfo, zwf and micF. Binds the DNA sequence 5'-GCACN(7)CAA-3'. It also facilitates the subsequent binding of RNA polymerase to the micF and the nfo promoters. From Escherichia coli (strain K12).
   8790..8955    -  mobile_element Tn7L: mini-Tn7 element (left end of the Tn7 transposon) Tn7
   8988..9042    -  CDS            lacI (fragment): lac repressor; lacI; The lac repressor binds to the lac operator to inhibit transcription in E. coli. This inhibition can be relieved by adding lactose or isopropyl-β-D-thiogalactopyranoside (IPTG).
   9114..9222    -  oriT           oriT: incP origin of transfer
   9454..10042   -  rep_origin     ori: high-copy-number ColE1/pMB1/pBR322/pUC origin of replication
  10213..11073   -  CDS            AmpR: β-lactamase; bla; confers resistance to ampicillin, carbenicillin, and related antibiotics
  11074..11178   -  promoter       AmpR promoter: bla
  11273..35      +  CDS            rop (fragment) (across the origin): Rop protein, which maintains plasmids at low copy number; rop
>Addgene plasmid #171139 | pPPC002 | depositor full sequence | sequence record 332348 | pPPC002 sequence 11273 bps
TCGCGCGTTTCGGTGATGACGGTGAAAACCTCTGACACATGCAGCTCCCGGAGACGGTCACAGCTTGTCT
GTAAGCGGATGCCGGGAGCAGACAAGCCCGTCAGGGCGCGTCAGCGGGTGTTGGCGGGTGTCGGGGCTGG
CTTAACTATGCGGCATCAGAGCAGATTGTACTGAGAGTGCACCATATGCGGTGTGAAATACCGCACAGAT
GCGTAAGGAGAAAATACCGCATCAGGCGCCATTCGCCATTCAGGCTGCGCAACTGTTGGGAAGGGCGATC
GGTGCGGGCCTCTTCGCTATTACGCCAGCTAGAGGACCAGCCGCGTAACCTGGCAAAATCGGTTACGGTT
GAGTAATAAATGGATGCCCTGCGTAAGCGGGTGTGGGCGGACAATAAAGTCTTAAACTGAACAAAATAGA
TCTAAACTATGACAATAAAGTCTTAAACTAGACAGAATAGTTGTAAACTGAAATCAGTCCAGTTATGCTG
TGAAAAAGCATACTGGACTTTTGTTATGGCTAAAGCAAACTCTTCATTTTCTGAAGTGCAAATTGCCCGT
CGTATTAAAGAGGGGCGTGGGGTTCGAGGTCGACGGTATCGATAAGCTAGCTTAATTAGCTGAGCTTGGA
CTCCTGTTGATAGATCCAGTAATGACCTCAGAACTCCATCTGGATTTGTTCAGAACGCTCGGTTGCCGCC
GGGCGTTTTTTATTGGTGAGAATCCAAGCTAGACTGCGATGAGTGGCAGGGCGGGGCGTAATTTTTTTAA
GGCAGTTATTGGTGCCCTTAAACGCCTGGGGTAATGACTCTCTAGCTTGAGGCATCAAATAAAACGAAAG
GCTCAGTCGAAAGACTGGGCCTTTCGTTTTATCTGTTGTTTGTCGGTGAACGCTCTCCTGAGTAGGACAA
ATCCGCCGCTAGGAGCTTGCGGCCCGGACGATCGAATTGGGGATCTTGAAGTTCCTATTCCGAAGTTCCT
ATTCTCTAGAAAGTATAGGAACTTCAGAGCGCTTTTGAAGCTGATGTGCTTAAAAACTTACTCAATGGAA
TTCTAGATCGAATTGGCCGCGGCGTTGTGACAATTTACCGAACAACTCCGCGGCCGGGAAGCCGATCTCG
GCTTGAACGAATTGTTAGGTGGCGGTACTTGGGTCGATATCAAAGTGCATCACTTCTTCCCGTATGCCCA
ACTTTGTATAGAGAGCCACTGCGGGATCGTCACCGTAATCTGCTTGCACGTAGATCACATAAGCACCAAG
CGCGTTGGCCTCATGCTTGAGGAGATTGATGAGCGCGGTGGCAATGCCCTGCCTCCGGTGCTCGCCGGAG
ACTGCGAGATCATAGATATAGATCTCACTACGCGGCTGCTCAAACCTGGGCAGAACGTAAGCCGCGAGAG
CGCCAACAACCGCTTCTTGGTCGAAGGCAGCAAGCGCGATGAATGTCTTACTACGGAGCAAGTTCCCGAG
GTAATCGGAGTCCGGCTGATGTTGGGAGTAGGTGGCTACGTCTCCGAACTCACGACCGAAAAGATCAAGA
GCAGCCCGCATGGATTTGACTTGGTCAGGGCCGAGCCTACATGTGCGAATGATGCCCATACTTGAGCCAC
CTAACTTTGTTTTAGGGCGACTGCCCTGCTGCGTAACATCGTTGCTGCTGCGTAACATCGTTGCTGCTCC
ATAACATCAAACATCGACCCACGGCGTAACGCGCTTGCTGCTTGGATGCCCGAGGCATAGACTGTACAAA
AAAACAGTCATAACAAGCCATGAAAACCGCCACTGCGCCGTTACCACCGCTGCGTTCGGTCAAGGTTCTG
GACCAGTTGCGTGAGCGCATACGCTACTTGCATTACAGTTTACGAACCGAACAGGCTTATGTCAATTCGA
TCCATTGCTGTTGACAAAGGGAATCAGGGGATCTTGAAGTTCCTATTCCGAAGTTCCTATTCTCTAGAAA
GTATAGGAACTTCAGAGCGCTTTTGAAGCTAATTCGATCATGCATGCTGCAGGCCTACGGTATCCACCGG
AGACCTATGGCAGCCTCCGGCCGCCATAGGACACCTTTGGTTGCCAAGGGTGACCTATGGTGACCATGGG
CCACCACGGGCGACCTCAGGTATCCTGCGGTGTCCTGCGGTTACCAAAGGCGTCCTTTGGGTTCCACCGG
ATACCTCCGGACTTGACAGCTAGCTCAGTCCTAGGGATTGTGCTAGCGAATTCATTAAAGAGGAGAAAGG
TACCATGAGCAAAGGAGAAGAACTTTTCACTGGAGTTGTCCCAATTCTTGTTGAATTAGATGGTGATGTT
AATGGGCACAAATTTTCTGTCCGTGGAGAGGGTGAAGGTGATGCTACAAACGGAAAACTCACCCTTAAAT
TTATTTGCACTACTGGAAAACTACCTGTTCCGTGGCCAACACTTGTCACTACTCTGACCTATGGTGTTCA
ATGCTTTTCCCGTTATCCGGATCACATGAAACGGCATGACTTTTTCAAGAGTGCCATGCCCGAAGGTTAT
GTACAGGAACGCACTATATCTTTCAAAGATGACGGGACCTACAAGACGCGTGCTGAAGTCAAGTTTGAAG
GTGATACCCTTGTTAATCGTATCGAGTTAAAGGGTATTGATTTTAAAGAAGATGGAAACATTCTTGGACA
CAAACTCGAGTACAACTTTAACTCACACAATGTATACATCACGGCAGACAAACAAAAGAATGGAATCAAA
GCTAACTTCAAAATTCGCCACAACGTTGAAGATGGTTCCGTTCAACTAGCAGACCATTATCAACAAAATA
CTCCAATTGGCGATGGCCCTGTCCTTTTACCAGACAACCATTACCTGTCGACACAATCTGTCCTTTCGAA
AGATCCCAACGAAAAGCGTGACCACATGGTCCTTCTTGAGTTTGTAACTGCTGCTGGGATTACACATGGC
ATGGATGAGCTCTACAAATAAGGATCCAAACTCGAGTAAGGATCTCCAGGCATCAAATAAAACGAAAGGC
TCAGTCGAAAGACTGGGCCTTTCGTTTTATCTGTTGTTTGTCGGTGAACGCTCTCTACTAGAGTCACACT
GGCTCACCTTCGGGTGGGCCTTTCTGCGTTTATAAAGCTTTTACGAAATCATCCTGTGGAGCTTAGTAGG
TTTAGCAAGATGGCAGCGCCTAAATGTAGAATGATAAAAGGATTAAGAGATTAATTTCCCTAAAAATGAT
AAAACAAGCGTTTTGAAAGCGCTTGTTTTTTTGGTTTGCAGTCAGAGTAGAATAGAAGTATCAAAAAAAG
CACCGACTCGGTGCCACTTTTTCAAGTTGATAACGGACTAGCCTTATTTTAACTTGCTATGCTGTTTTGA
ATGGTTCCAACAAGATTATTTTATAACTTTTATAACAAATAATCAAGGAGAAATTCAAAGAAATTTATCA
GCCATAAAACAATACTTAATACTATAGAATGATAACAAAATAAACTACTTTTTAAAAGAATTTTGTGTTA
TAATCTATTTATTATTAAGTATTGGGTAATATTTTTTGAAGAGATATTTTGAAAAAGAAAAATTAAAGCA
TATTAAACTAATTTCGGAGGTCATTAAAACTATTATTGAAATCATCAAACTCATTATGGATTTAATTTAA
ACTTTTTATTTTAGGAGGCAAAAATGGATAAGAAATACTCAATAGGCTTAGCTATCGGCACAAATAGCGT
CGGATGGGCGGTGATCACTGATGAATATAAGGTTCCGTCTAAAAAGTTCAAGGTTCTGGGAAATACAGAC
CGCCACAGTATCAAAAAAAATCTTATAGGGGCTCTTTTATTTGACAGTGGAGAGACAGCGGAAGCGACTC
GTCTCAAACGGACAGCTCGTAGAAGGTATACACGTCGGAAGAATCGTATTTGTTATCTACAGGAGATTTT
TTCAAATGAGATGGCGAAAGTAGATGATAGTTTCTTTCATCGACTTGAAGAGTCTTTTTTGGTGGAAGAA
GACAAGAAGCATGAACGTCATCCTATTTTTGGAAATATAGTAGATGAAGTTGCTTATCATGAGAAATATC
CAACTATCTATCATCTGCGAAAAAAATTGGTAGATTCTACTGATAAAGCGGATTTGCGCTTAATCTATTT
GGCCTTAGCGCATATGATTAAGTTTCGTGGTCATTTTTTGATTGAGGGAGATTTAAATCCTGATAATAGT
GATGTGGACAAACTATTTATCCAGTTGGTACAAACCTACAATCAATTATTTGAAGAAAACCCTATTAACG
CAAGTGGAGTAGATGCTAAAGCGATTCTTTCTGCACGATTGAGTAAATCAAGACGATTAGAAAATCTCAT
TGCTCAGCTCCCCGGTGAGAAGAAAAATGGCTTATTTGGGAATCTCATTGCTTTGTCATTGGGTTTGACC
CCTAATTTTAAATCAAATTTTGATTTGGCAGAAGATGCTAAATTACAGCTTTCAAAAGATACTTACGATG
ATGATTTAGATAATTTATTGGCGCAAATTGGAGATCAATATGCTGATTTGTTTTTGGCAGCTAAGAATTT
ATCAGATGCTATTTTACTTTCAGATATCCTAAGAGTAAATACTGAAATAACTAAGGCTCCCCTATCAGCT
TCAATGATTAAACGCTACGATGAACATCATCAAGACTTGACTCTTTTAAAAGCTTTAGTTCGACAACAAC
TTCCAGAAAAGTATAAAGAAATCTTTTTTGATCAATCAAAAAACGGATATGCAGGTTATATTGATGGGGG
AGCTAGCCAAGAAGAATTTTATAAATTTATCAAACCAATTTTAGAAAAAATGGATGGTACTGAGGAATTA
TTGGTGAAACTAAATCGTGAAGATTTGCTGCGCAAGCAACGGACCTTTGACAACGGCTCTATTCCCCATC
AAATTCACTTGGGTGAGCTGCATGCTATTTTGAGAAGACAAGAAGACTTTTATCCATTTTTAAAAGACAA
TCGTGAGAAGATTGAAAAAATCTTGACTTTTCGAATTCCTTATTATGTTGGTCCATTGGCGCGTGGCAAT
AGTCGTTTTGCATGGATGACTCGGAAGTCTGAAGAAACAATTACCCCATGGAATTTTGAAGAAGTTGTCG
ATAAAGGTGCTTCAGCTCAATCATTTATTGAACGCATGACAAACTTTGATAAAAATCTTCCAAATGAAAA
AGTACTACCAAAACATAGTTTGCTTTATGAGTATTTTACGGTTTATAACGAATTGACAAAGGTCAAATAT
GTTACTGAAGGAATGCGAAAACCAGCATTTCTTTCAGGTGAACAGAAGAAAGCCATTGTTGATTTACTCT
TCAAAACAAATCGAAAAGTAACCGTTAAGCAATTAAAAGAAGATTATTTCAAAAAAATAGAATGTTTTGA
TAGTGTTGAAATTTCAGGAGTTGAAGATAGATTTAATGCTTCATTAGGTACCTACCATGATTTGCTAAAA
ATTATTAAAGATAAAGATTTTTTGGATAATGAAGAAAATGAAGATATCTTAGAGGATATTGTTTTAACAT
TGACCTTATTTGAAGATAGGGAGATGATTGAGGAAAGACTTAAAACATATGCTCACCTCTTTGATGATAA
GGTGATGAAACAGCTTAAACGTCGCCGTTATACTGGTTGGGGACGTTTGTCTCGAAAATTGATTAATGGT
ATTAGGGATAAGCAATCTGGCAAAACAATATTAGATTTTTTGAAATCAGATGGTTTTGCCAATCGCAATT
TTATGCAGCTGATCCATGATGATAGTTTGACATTTAAAGAAGACATTCAAAAAGCACAAGTGTCTGGACA
AGGCGATAGTTTACATGAACATATTGCAAATTTAGCTGGTAGCCCTGCTATTAAAAAAGGTATTTTACAG
ACTGTAAAAGTTGTTGATGAATTGGTCAAAGTAATGGGGCGGCATAAGCCAGAAAATATCGTTATTGAAA
TGGCACGTGAAAATCAGACAACTCAAAAGGGCCAGAAAAATTCGCGAGAGCGTATGAAACGAATCGAAGA
AGGTATCAAAGAATTAGGAAGTCAGATTCTTAAAGAGCATCCTGTTGAAAATACTCAATTGCAAAATGAA
AAGCTCTATCTCTATTATCTCCAAAATGGAAGAGACATGTATGTGGACCAAGAATTAGATATTAATCGTT
TAAGTGATTATGATGTCGATGCCATTGTTCCACAAAGTTTCCTTAAAGACGATTCAATAGACAATAAGGT
CTTAACGCGTTCTGATAAAAATCGTGGTAAATCGGATAACGTTCCAAGTGAAGAAGTAGTCAAAAAGATG
AAAAACTATTGGAGACAACTTCTAAACGCCAAGTTAATCACTCAACGTAAGTTTGATAATTTAACGAAAG
CTGAACGTGGAGGTTTGAGTGAACTTGATAAAGCTGGTTTTATCAAACGCCAATTGGTTGAAACTCGCCA
AATCACTAAGCATGTGGCACAAATTTTGGATAGTCGCATGAATACTAAATACGATGAAAATGATAAACTT
ATTCGAGAGGTTAAAGTGATTACCTTAAAATCTAAATTAGTTTCTGACTTCCGAAAAGATTTCCAATTCT
ATAAAGTACGTGAGATTAACAATTACCATCATGCCCATGATGCGTATCTAAATGCCGTCGTTGGAACTGC
TTTGATTAAGAAATATCCAAAACTTGAATCGGAGTTTGTCTATGGTGATTATAAAGTTTATGATGTTCGT
AAAATGATTGCTAAGTCTGAGCAAGAAATAGGCAAAGCAACCGCAAAATATTTCTTTTACTCTAATATCA
TGAACTTCTTCAAAACAGAAATTACACTTGCAAATGGAGAGATTCGCAAACGCCCTCTAATCGAAACTAA
TGGGGAAACTGGAGAAATTGTCTGGGATAAAGGGCGAGATTTTGCCACAGTGCGCAAAGTATTGTCCATG
CCCCAAGTCAATATTGTCAAGAAAACAGAAGTACAGACAGGCGGATTCTCCAAGGAGTCAATTTTACCAA
AAAGAAATTCGGACAAGCTTATTGCTCGTAAAAAAGACTGGGATCCAAAAAAATATGGTGGTTTTGATAG
TCCAACGGTAGCTTATTCAGTCCTAGTGGTTGCTAAGGTGGAAAAAGGGAAATCGAAGAAGTTAAAATCC
GTTAAAGAGTTACTAGGGATCACAATTATGGAAAGAAGTTCCTTTGAAAAAAATCCGATTGACTTTTTAG
AAGCTAAAGGATATAAGGAAGTTAAAAAAGACTTAATCATTAAACTACCTAAATATAGTCTTTTTGAGTT
AGAAAACGGTCGTAAACGGATGCTGGCTAGTGCCGGAGAATTACAAAAAGGAAATGAGCTGGCTCTGCCA
AGCAAATATGTGAATTTTTTATATTTAGCTAGTCATTATGAAAAGTTGAAGGGTAGTCCAGAAGATAACG
AACAAAAACAATTGTTTGTGGAGCAGCATAAGCATTATTTAGATGAGATTATTGAGCAAATCAGTGAATT
TTCTAAGCGTGTTATTTTAGCAGATGCCAATTTAGATAAAGTTCTTAGTGCATATAACAAACATAGAGAC
AAACCAATACGTGAACAAGCAGAAAATATTATTCATTTATTTACGTTGACGAATCTTGGAGCTCCCGCTG
CTTTTAAATATTTTGATACAACAATTGATCGTAAACGATATACGTCTACAAAAGAAGTTTTAGATGCCAC
TCTTATCCATCAATCCATCACTGGTCTTTATGAAACACGCATTGATTTGAGTCAGCTAGGAGGTGACTAA
CTCGAGTAAGGATCTCCAGGCATCAAATAAAACGAAAGGCTCAGTCGAAAGACTGGGCCTTTCGTTTTAT
CTGTTGTTTGTCGGTGAACGCTCTCTACTAGAGTCACACTGGCTCACCTTCGGGTGGGCCTTTCTGCGTT
TATACCTAGAGCGCCCGGAAGAGAGTCAATTCAGGGTGGTGAATCTGCAGTTTACGGCTAGCTCAGCCCT
AGGTATTATGCTAGCGAATTCATTAAAGAGGAGAAAGGTACCATGGGGCCCGCTTCTAACTTTACTCAGT
TCGTTCTCGTCGACAATGGCGGAACTGGCGACGTGACTGTCGCCCCAAGCAACTTCGCTAACGGGATCGC
TGAATGGATCAGCTCTAACTCGCGTTCACAGGCTTACAAAGTAACCTGTAGCGTTCGTCAGAGCTCTGCG
CAGAATCGCAAATACACCATCAAAGTCGAGGTGCCTAAAGGCGCCTGGCGTTCGTACTTAAATATGGAAC
TAACCATTCCAATTTTCGCCACGAATTCCGACTGCGAGCTTATTGTTAAGGCAATGCAAGGTCTCCTAAA
AGATGGAAACCCGATTCCCTCAGCAATCGCAGCAAACTCCGGCATCTACGGTGGCGGAGGTAGCATGTCC
CATCAGAAAATTATTCAGGATCTTATCGCATGGATTGACGAGCATATTGACCAGCCGCTTAACATTGATG
TAGTCGCAAAAAAATCAGGCTATTCAAAGTGGTACTTGCAACGAATGTTCCGCACGGTGACGCATCAGAC
GCTTGGCGATTACATTCGCCAACGCCGCCTGTTACTGGCCGCCGTTGAGTTGCGCACCACCGAGCGTCCG
ATTTTTGATATCGCAATGGACCTGGGTTATGTCTCGCAGCAGACCTTCTCCCGCGTTTTCGCGCGGCAGT
TTGATCGCACTCCCGCGGATTATCGCCACCGCCTGTAAGCGGCCGCCACGCAAAAAACCCCGCTTCGGCG
GGGTTTTTTCGCAAGCTTCTCGCGAAGGCCTTGCAGGCCAACCAGATAAGTGAAATCTAGTTCCAAACTA
TTTTGTCATTTTTAATTTTCGTATTAGCTTACGACGCTACACCCAGTTCCCATCTATTTTGTCACTCTTC
CCTAAATAATCCTTAAAAACTCCATTTCCACCCCTCCCAGTTCCCAACTATTTTGTCCGCCCACAGCGGG
GCATTTTTCTTCCTGTTATGTTTGGGCGCTGCATTAATGAATCGGCCAACGCGCGGGGAGAGGCGGTTTG
CGTATTGGGCGCTCTTCCGCTTCCTCGCTCACTGACCCGCTGCGCTCGGTCGTTCGGCTGCGGCGAGCGG
TATCAGAGCTTATCGGCCAGCCTCGCAGAGCAGGATTCCCGTTGAGCACCGCCAGGTGCGAATAAGGGAC
AGTGAAGAAGGAACACCCGCTCGCGGGTGGGCCTACTTCACCTATCCTGCCCGGCTGACGCCGTTGGATA
CACCAAGGAAAGTCTACACGAACCCTTTGGCAAAATCCTGTATATCGTGCGAAAAAGGATGGATATACCG
AAAAAATCGCTATAATGACCCCGAAGCAGGGTTATGCAGCGGAAAGTATACCTTAAGGAATCCCCTGATA
ACGCAGGAAAGAACATGTGAGCAAAAGGCCAGCAAAAGGCCAGGAACCGTAAAAAGGCCGCGTTGCTGGC
GTTTTTCCATAGGCTCCGCCCCCCTGACGAGCATCACAAAAATCGACGCTCGAGTCAGAGGTGGCGAAAC
CCGACAGGACTATAAAGATACCAGGCGTTTCCCCCTGGAAGCTCCCTCGTGCGCTCTCCTGTTCCGACCC
TGCCGCTTACCGGATACCTGTCCGCCTTTCTCCCTTCGGGAAGCGTGGCGCTTTCTCATAGCTCACGCTG
TAGGTATCTCAGTTCGGTGTAGGTCGTTCGCTCCAAGCTGGGCTGTGTGCACGAACCCCCCGTTCAGCCC
GACCGCTGCGCCTTATCCGGTAACTATCGTCTTGAGTCCAACCCGGTAAGACACGACTTATCGCCACTGG
CAGCAGCCACTGGTAACAGGATTAGCAGAGCGAGGTATGTAGGCGGTGCTACAGAGTTCTTGAAGTGGTG
GCCTAACTACGGCTACACTAGAAGGACAGTATTTGGTATCTGCGCTCTGCTGAAGCCAGTTACCTTCGGA
AAAAGAGTTGGTAGCTCTTGATCCGGCAAACAAACCACCGCTGGTAGCGGTGGTTTTTTTGTTTGCAAGC
AGCAGATTACGCGCAGAAAAAAAGGATCTCAAGAAGATCCTTTGATCTTTTCTACGGGGTCTGACGCTCA
GTGGAACGAAAACTCACGTTAAGGGATTTTGGTCATGAGATTATCAAAAAGGATCTTCACCTAGATCCTT
TTAAATTAAAAATGAAGTTTTAAATCAATCTAAAGTATATATGAGTAAACTTGGTCTGACAGTTACCAAT
GCTTAATCAGTGAGGCACCTATCTCAGCGATCTGTCTATTTCGTTCATCCATAGTTGCCTGACTCCCCGT
CGTGTAGATAACTACGATACGGGAGGGCTTACCATCTGGCCCCAGTGCTGCAATGATACCGCGAGACCCA
CGCTCACCGGCTCCAGATTTATCAGCAATAAACCAGCCAGCCGGAAGGGCCGAGCGCAGAAGTGGTCCTG
CAACTTTATCCGCCTCCATCCAGTCTATTAATTGTTGCCGGGAAGCTAGAGTAAGTAGTTCGCCAGTTAA
TAGTTTGCGCAACGTTGTTGCCATTGCTACAGGCATCGTGGTGTCACGCTCGTCGTTTGGTATGGCTTCA
TTCAGCTCCGGTTCCCAACGATCAAGGCGAGTTACATGATCCCCCATGTTGTGCAAAAAAGCGGTTAGCT
CCTTCGGTCCTCCGATCGTTGTCAGAAGTAAGTTGGCCGCAGTGTTATCACTCATGGTTATGGCAGCACT
GCATAATTCTCTTACTGTCATGCCATCCGTAAGATGCTTTTCTGTGACTGGTGAGTACTCAACCAAGTCA
TTCTGAGAATAGTGTATGCGGCGACCGAGTTGCTCTTGCCCGGCGTCAATACGGGATAATACCGCGCCAC
ATAGCAGAACTTTAAAAGTGCTCATCATTGGAAAACGTTCTTCGGGGCGAAAACTCTCAAGGATCTTACC
GCTGTTGAGATCCAGTTCGATGTAACCCACTCGTGCACCCAACTGATCTTCAGCATCTTTTACTTTCACC
AGCGTTTCTGGGTGAGCAAAAACAGGAAGGCAAAATGCCGCAAAAAAGGGAATAAGGGCGACACGGAAAT
GTTGAATACTCATACTCTTCCTTTTTCAATATTATTGAAGCATTTATCAGGGTTATTGTCTCATGAGCGG
ATACATATTTGAATGTATTTAGAAAAATAAACAAATAGGGGTTCCGCGCACATTTCCCCGAAAAGTGCCA
CCTGACGTCTAAGAAACCATTATTATCATGACATTAACCTATAAAAATAGGCGTATCACGAGGCCCTTTC
GTC
