Features (pLannotate 1.2.2; 29 found; start..end, strand, type, name):
     55..163     -  oriT           oriT: incP origin of transfer
    395..983     -  rep_origin     ori: high-copy-number ColE1/pMB1/pBR322/pUC origin of replication
   1154..2014    -  CDS            AmpR: β-lactamase; bla; confers resistance to ampicillin, carbenicillin, and related antibiotics
   2015..2119    -  promoter       AmpR promoter: bla
   2214..2249    +  CDS            rop (fragment): Rop protein, which maintains plasmids at low copy number; rop
   2351..2450    +  misc_feature   bom (fragment): basis of mobility region from pBR322
   2456..2524    -  CDS            lacZα (fragment): LacZα fragment of β-galactosidase; lacZ fragment
   2596..2794    -  mobile_element Tn7R (fragment): mini-Tn7 element (right end of the Tn7 transposon) Tn7
   2798..2822    -  misc_feature   MCS (fragment): pBluescript multiple cloning site
   2843..2937    +  terminator     lambda t0 terminator: transcription terminator from phage lambda
   2947..2976    +  CDS            CmR (fragment): chloramphenicol acetyltransferase confers resistance to chloramphenicol
   3040..3126    +  terminator     rrnB T1 terminator: Escherichia coli rrnB; transcription terminator T1 from the E. coli rrnB gene
   3186..3219    +  protein_bind   FRT (minimal): supports FLP-mediated excision but not integration (Turan and Bode, 2011) FLP recombinase from the Saccharomyces cerevisiae 2μ plasmid
   3349..3882    -  CDS            GmR: gentamycin acetyltransferase; aacC1; confers resistance to gentamycin
   4071..4099    -  promoter       Pc promoter: intI1 (promoter lies within the coding sequence); class 1 integron promoter
   4140..4187    +  protein_bind   FRT: FLP-mediated recombination occurs in the 8-bp core sequence TCTAGAAA (Turan and Bode, 2011). FLP recombinase from the Saccharomyces cerevisiae 2μ plasmid
   4397..4419    +  promoter       J23119(SpeI) promoter (fragment): bacterial promoter (Registry of Standard Biological Parts BBa J23119) modified to end with an SpeI site
   4459..5172    +  CDS            Superfolder GFP: Superfolder GFP is a basic (constitutively fluorescent) green fluorescent protein published in 2005, derived from Aequorea victoria. It is reported to be a very rapidly-maturing weak dimer.
   5208..5279    +  terminator     rrnB T1 terminator: transcription terminator T1 from the E. coli rrnB gene
   5295..5322    +  terminator     T7Te terminator: phage T7 early transcription terminator
   5504..5582    -  misc_RNA       tracrRNA: trans-activating CRISPR RNA for the Streptococcus pyogenes CRISPR/Cas9 system
   5878..9982    +  CDS            dCas9 (fragment): catalytically dead mutant of the Cas9 endonuclease from the Streptococcus pyogenes Type II CRISPR/Cas system RNA-guided DNA-binding protein that lacks endonuclease activity due to the D10A mutation in the RuvC catalytic domain and the H840A mutation in the HNH catalytic domain
  10008..10079   +  terminator     rrnB T1 terminator: transcription terminator T1 from the E. coli rrnB gene
  10095..10122   +  terminator     T7Te terminator: phage T7 early transcription terminator
  10134..10168   +  promoter       lacIq promoter (fragment): lacI (mutant); In the lacIq allele, a single base change in the promoter boosts expression of the lacI gene about 10-fold.
  10246..10593   +  CDS            CAPSD_BPMS2 (fragment): Experimental evidence at protein level: Swiss-Prot protein existence level 1. Acts as a translational repressor of viral replicase synthesis late in infection. This latter function is the result of capsid protein interaction with an RNA hairpin which contains the replicase ribosome-binding site. From Escherichia phage MS2 (Bacteriophage MS2).
  10609..10929   +  CDS            soxS: SOXS_ECOLI - Experimental evidence at protein level: Swiss-Prot protein existence level 1. Transcriptional activator of the superoxide response regulon of E.coli that includes at least 10 genes such as sodA, nfo, zwf and micF. Binds the DNA sequence 5'-GCACN(7)CAA-3'. It also facilitates the subsequent binding of RNA polymerase to the micF and the nfo promoters. From Escherichia coli (strain K12).
  11004..11169   -  mobile_element Tn7L: mini-Tn7 element (left end of the Tn7 transposon) Tn7
  11202..11256   -  CDS            lacI (fragment): lac repressor; lacI; The lac repressor binds to the lac operator to inhibit transcription in E. coli. This inhibition can be relieved by adding lactose or isopropyl-β-D-thiogalactopyranoside (IPTG).
>Addgene plasmid #171139 | pPPC002 | addgene full sequence | sequence record 344756 | Addgene NGS Result
CACTGACCCGCTGCGCTCGGTCGTTCGGCTGCGGCGAGCGGTATCAGAGCTTATCGGCCAGCCTCGCAGA
GCAGGATTCCCGTTGAGCACCGCCAGGTGCGAATAAGGGACAGTGAAGAAGGAACACCCGCTCGCGGGTG
GGCCTACTTCACCTATCCTGCCCGGCTGACGCCGTTGGATACACCAAGGAAAGTCTACACGAACCCTTTG
GCAAAATCCTGTATATCGTGCGAAAAAGGATGGATATACCGAAAAAATCGCTATAATGACCCCGAAGCAG
GGTTATGCAGCGGAAAGTATACCTTAAGGAATCCCCTGATAACGCAGGAAAGAACATGTGAGCAAAAGGC
CAGCAAAAGGCCAGGAACCGTAAAAAGGCCGCGTTGCTGGCGTTTTTCCATAGGCTCCGCCCCCCTGACG
AGCATCACAAAAATCGACGCTCGAGTCAGAGGTGGCGAAACCCGACAGGACTATAAAGATACCAGGCGTT
TCCCCCTGGAAGCTCCCTCGTGCGCTCTCCTGTTCCGACCCTGCCGCTTACCGGATACCTGTCCGCCTTT
CTCCCTTCGGGAAGCGTGGCGCTTTCTCATAGCTCACGCTGTAGGTATCTCAGTTCGGTGTAGGTCGTTC
GCTCCAAGCTGGGCTGTGTGCACGAACCCCCCGTTCAGCCCGACCGCTGCGCCTTATCCGGTAACTATCG
TCTTGAGTCCAACCCGGTAAGACACGACTTATCGCCACTGGCAGCAGCCACTGGTAACAGGATTAGCAGA
GCGAGGTATGTAGGCGGTGCTACAGAGTTCTTGAAGTGGTGGCCTAACTACGGCTACACTAGAAGAACAG
TATTTGGTATCTGCGCTCTGCTGAAGCCAGTTACCTTCGGAAAAAGAGTTGGTAGCTCTTGATCCGGCAA
ACAAACCACCGCTGGTAGCGGTGGTTTTTTTGTTTGCAAGCAGCAGATTACGCGCAGAAAAAAAGGATCT
CAAGAAGATCCTTTGATCTTTTCTACGGGGTCTGACGCTCAGTGGAACGAAAACTCACGTTAAGGGATTT
TGGTCATGAGATTATCAAAAAGGATCTTCACCTAGATCCTTTTAAATTAAAAATGAAGTTTTAAATCAAT
CTAAAGTATATATGAGTAAACTTGGTCTGACAGTTACCAATGCTTAATCAGTGAGGCACCTATCTCAGCG
ATCTGTCTATTTCGTTCATCCATAGTTGCCTGACTCCCCGTCGTGTAGATAACTACGATACGGGAGGGCT
TACCATCTGGCCCCAGTGCTGCAATGATACCGCGAGACCCACGCTCACCGGCTCCAGATTTATCAGCAAT
AAACCAGCCAGCCGGAAGGGCCGAGCGCAGAAGTGGTCCTGCAACTTTATCCGCCTCCATCCAGTCTATT
AATTGTTGCCGGGAAGCTAGAGTAAGTAGTTCGCCAGTTAATAGTTTGCGCAACGTTGTTGCCATTGCTA
CAGGCATCGTGGTGTCACGCTCGTCGTTTGGTATGGCTTCATTCAGCTCCGGTTCCCAACGATCAAGGCG
AGTTACATGATCCCCCATGTTGTGCAAAAAAGCGGTTAGCTCCTTCGGTCCTCCGATCGTTGTCAGAAGT
AAGTTGGCCGCAGTGTTATCACTCATGGTTATGGCAGCACTGCATAATTCTCTTACTGTCATGCCATCCG
TAAGATGCTTTTCTGTGACTGGTGAGTACTCAACCAAGTCATTCTGAGAATAGTGTATGCGGCGACCGAG
TTGCTCTTGCCCGGCGTCAATACGGGATAATACCGCGCCACATAGCAGAACTTTAAAAGTGCTCATCATT
GGAAAACGTTCTTCGGGGCGAAAACTCTCAAGGATCTTACCGCTGTTGAGATCCAGTTCGATGTAACCCA
CTCGTGCACCCAACTGATCTTCAGCATCTTTTACTTTCACCAGCGTTTCTGGGTGAGCAAAAACAGGAAG
GCAAAATGCCGCAAAAAAGGGAATAAGGGCGACACGGAAATGTTGAATACTCATACTCTTCCTTTTTCAA
TATTATTGAAGCATTTATCAGGGTTATTGTCTCATGAGCGGATACATATTTGAATGTATTTAGAAAAATA
AACAAATAGGGGTTCCGCGCACATTTCCCCGAAAAGTGCCACCTGACGTCTAAGAAACCATTATTATCAT
GACATTAACCTATAAAAATAGGCGTATCACGAGGCCCTTTCGTCTCGCGCGTTTCGGTGACGACGGTGAA
AACCTCTGACACATGCAGCTCCCGGAGACGGTCACAGCTTGTCTGTAAGCGGATGCCGGGAGCAGACAAG
CCCGTCAGGGCGCGTCAGCGGGTGTTGGCGGGTGTCGGGGCTGGCTTAACTATGCGGCATCAGAGCAGAT
TGTACTGAGAGTGCACCATATGCGGTGTGAAATACCGCACAGATGCGTAAGGAGAAAATACCGCATCAGG
CGCCATTCGCCATTCAGGCTGCGCAACTGTTGGGAAGGGCGATCGGTGCGGGCCTCTTCGCTATTACGCC
AGCTAGAGGACCAGCCGCGTAACCTGGCAAAATCGGTTACGGTTGAGTAATAAATGGATGCCCTGCGTAA
GCAGGTGTGGGCGGACAATAAAGTCTTAAACTGAACAAAATAGATCTAAACTATGACAATAAAGTCTTAA
ACTAGACAGAATAGTTGTAAACTGAAATCAGTCCAGTTATGCTGTGAAAAAGCATACTGGACTTTTGTTA
TGGCTAAAGCAAACTCTTCATTTTCTGAAGTGCAAATTGCCCGTCGTATTAAAGAGGGGCGTGGGGTTCG
AGGTCGACGGTATCGATAAGCTAGCTTAATTAGCTGAGCTTGGACTCCTGTTGATAGATCCAGTAATGAC
CTCAGAACTCCATCTGGATTTGTTCAGAACGCTCGGTTGCCGCCGGGCGTTTTTTATTGGTGAGAATCCA
AGCTAGACTGCGATGAGTGGCAGGGCGGGGCGTAATTTTTTTAAGGCAGTTATTGGTGCCCTTAAACGCC
TGGGGTAATGACTCTCTAGCTTGAGGCATCAAATAAAACGAAAGGCTCAGTCGAAAGACTGGGCCTTTCG
TTTTATCTGTTGTTTGTCGGTGAACGCTCTCCTGAGTAGGACAAATCCGCCGCTAGGAGCTTGCGGCCCG
GACGATCGAATTGGGGATCTTGAAGTACCTATTCCGAAGTTCCTATTCTCTAGAAAGTATAGGAACTTCA
GAGCGCTTTTGAAGCTGATGTGCTTAAAAACTTACTCAATGGAATTCTAGATCGAATTGGCCGCGGCGTT
GTGACAATTTACCGAACAACTCCGCGGCCGGGAAGCCGATCTCGGCTTGAACGAATTGTTAGGTGGCGGT
ACTTGGGTCGATATCAAAGTGCATCACTTCTTCCCGTATGCCCAACTTTGTATAGAGAGCCACTGCGGGA
TCGTCACCGTAATCTGCTTGCACGTAGATCACATAAGCACCAAGCGCGTTGGCCTCATGCTTGAGGAGAT
TGATGAGCGCGGTGGCAATGCCCTGCCTCCGGTGCTCGCCGGAGACTGCGAGATCATAGATATAGATCTC
ACTACGCGGCTGCTCAAACTTGGGCAGAACGTAAGCCGCGAGAGCGCCAACAACCGCTTCTTGGTCGAAG
GCAGCAAGCGCGATGAATGTCTTACTACGGAGCAAGTTCCCGAGGTAATCGGAGTCCGGCTGATGTTGGG
AGTAGGTGGCTACGTCTCCGAACTCACGACCGAAAAGATCAAGAGCAGCCCGCATGGATTTGACTTGGTC
AGGGCCGAGCCTACATGTGCGAATGATGCCCATACTTGAGCCACCTAACTTTGTTTTAGGGCGACTGCCC
TGCTGCGTAACATCGTTGCTGCTGCGTAACATCGTTGCTGCTCCATAACATCAAACATCGACCCACGGCG
TAACGCGCTTGCTGCTTGGATGCCCGAGGCATAGACTGTACAAAAAAACAGTCATAACAAGCCATGAAAA
CCGCCACTGCGCCGTTACCACCGCTGCGTTCGGTCAAGGTTCTGGACCAGTTGCGTGAGCGCATACGCTA
CTTGCATTACAGTTTACGAACCGAACAGGCTTATGTCAATTCGATCCATTGCTGTTGACAAAGGGAATCA
GGGGATCTTGAAGTTCCTATTCCGAAGTTCCTATTCTCTAGAAAGTATAGGAACTTCAGAGCGCTTTTGA
AGCTAATTCGATCATGCATGCTGCAGGCCTACGGTATCCACCGGAGACCTATGGCAGCCTCCGGCCGCCA
TAGGACACCTTTGGTTGCCAAGGGTGACCTATGGTGACCATGGGCCACCACGGGCGACCTCAGGTATCCT
GCGGTGTCCTGCGGTTACCAAAGGCGTCCTTTGGGTTCCACCGGATACCTCCGGACTTGACAGCTAGCTC
AGTCCTAGGGATTGTGCTAGCGAATTCATTAAAGAGGAGAAAGGTACCATGAGCAAAGGAGAAGAACTTT
TCACTGGAGTTGTCCCAATTCTTGTTGAATTAGATGGTGATGTTAATGGGCACAAATTTTCTGTCCGTGG
AGAGGGTGAAGGTGATGCTACAAACGGAAAACTCACCCTTAAATTTATTTGCACTACTGGAAAACTACCT
GTTCCGTGGCCAACACTTGTCACTACTCTGACCTATGGTGTTCAATGCTTTTCCCGTTATCCGGATCACA
TGAAACGGCATGACTTTTTCAAGAGTGCCATGCCCGAAGGTTATGTACAGGAACGCACTATATCTTTCAA
AGATGACGGGACCTACAAGACGCGTGCTGAAGTCAAGTTTGAAGGTGATACCCTTGTTAATCGTATCGAG
TTAAAGGGTATTGATTTTAAAGAAGATGGAAACATTCTTGGACACAAACTCGAGTACAACTTTAACTCAC
ACAATGTATACATCACGGCAGACAAACAAAAGAATGGAATCAAAGCTAACTTCAAAATTCGCCACAACGT
TGAAGATGGTTCCGTTCAACTAGCAGACCATTATCAACAAAATACTCCAATTGGCGATGGCCCTGTCCTT
TTACCAGACAACCATTACCTGTCGACACAATCTGTCCTTTCGAAAGATCCCAACGAAAAGCGTGACCACA
TGGTCCTTCTTGAGTTTGTAACTGCTGCTGGGATTACACATGGCATGGATGAGCTCTACAAATAAGGATC
CAAACTCGAGTAAGGATCTCCAGGCATCAAATAAAACGAAAGGCTCAGTCGAAAGACTGGGCCTTTCGTT
TTATCTGTTGTTTGTCGGTGAACGCTCTCTACTAGAGTCACACTGGCTCACCTTCGGGTGGGCCTTTCTG
CGTTTATAAAGCTTTTACGAAATCATCCTGTGGAGCTTAGTAGGTTTAGCAAGATGGCAGCGCCTAAATG
TAGAATGATAAAAGGATTAAGAGATTAATTTCCCTAAAAATGATAAAACAAGCGTTTTGAAAGCGCTTGT
TTTTTTGGTTTGCAGTCAGAGTAGAATAGAAGTATCAAAAAAAGCACCGACTCGGTGCCACTTTTTCAAG
TTGATAACGGACTAGCCTTATTTTAACTTGCTATGCTGTTTTGAATGGTTCCAACAAGATTATTTTATAA
CTTTTATAACAAATAATCAAGGAGAAATTCAAAGAAATTTATCAGCCATAAAACAATACTTAATACTATA
GAATGATAACAAAATAAACTACTTTTTAAAAGAATTTTGTGTTATAATCTATTTATTATTAAGTATTGGG
TAATATTTTTTGAAGAGATATTTTGAAAAAGAAAAATTAAAGCATATTAAACTAATTTCGGAGGTCATTA
AAACTATTATTGAAATCATCAAACTCATTATGGATTTAATTTAAACTTTTTATTTTAGGAGGCAAAAATG
GATAAGAAATACTCAATAGGCTTAGCTATCGGCACAAATAGCGTCGGATGGGCGGTGATCACTGATGAAT
ATAAGGTTCCGTCTAAAAAGTTCAAGGTTCTGGGAAATACAGACCGCCACAGTATCAAAAAAAATCTTAT
AGGGGCTCTTTTATTTGACAGTGGAGAGACAGCGGAAGCGACTCGTCTCAAACGGACAGCTCGTAGAAGG
TATACACGTCGGAAGAATCGTATTTGTTATCTACAGGAGATTTTTTCAAATGAGATGGCGAAAGTAGATG
ATAGTTTCTTTCATCGACTTGAAGAGTCTTTTTTGGTGGAAGAAGACAAGAAGCATGAACGTCATCCTAT
TTTTGGAAATATAGTAGATGAAGTTGCTTATCATGAGAAATATCCAACTATCTATCATCTGCGAAAAAAA
TTGGTAGATTCTACTGATAAAGCGGATTTGCGCTTAATCTATTTGGCCTTAGCGCATATGATTAAGTTTC
GTGGTCATTTTTTGATTGAGGGAGATTTAAATCCTGATAATAGTGATGTGGACAAACTATTTATCCAGTT
GGTACAAACCTACAATCAATTATTTGAAGAAAACCCTATTAACGCAAGTGGAGTAGATGCTAAAGCGATT
CTTTCTGCACGATTGAGTAAATCAAGACGATTAGAAAATCTCATTGCTCAGCTCCCCGGTGAGAAGAAAA
ATGGCTTATTTGGGAATCTCATTGCTTTGTCATTGGGTTTGACCCCTAATTTTAAATCAAATTTTGATTT
GGCAGAAGATGCTAAATTACAGCTTTCAAAAGATACTTACGATGATGATTTAGATAATTTATTGGCGCAA
ATTGGAGATCAATATGCTGATTTGTTTTTGGCAGCTAAGAATTTATCAGATGCTATTTTACTTTCAGATA
TCCTAAGAGTAAATACTGAAATAACTAAGGCTCCCCTATCAGCTTCAATGATTAAACGCTACGATGAACA
TCATCAAGACTTGACTCTTTTAAAAGCTTTAGTTCGACAACAACTTCCAGAAAAGTATAAAGAAATCTTT
TTTGATCAATCAAAAAACGGATATGCAGGTTATATTGATGGGGGAGCTAGCCAAGAAGAATTTTATAAAT
TTATCAAACCAATTTTAGAAAAAATGGATGGTACTGAGGAATTATTGGTGAAACTAAATCGTGAAGATTT
GCTGCGCAAGCAACGGACCTTTGACAACGGCTCTATTCCCCATCAAATTCACTTGGGTGAGCTGCATGCT
ATTTTGAGAAGACAAGAAGACTTTTATCCATTTTTAAAAGACAATCGTGAGAAGATTGAAAAAATCTTGA
CTTTTCGAATTCCTTATTATGTTGGTCCATTGGCGCGTGGCAATAGTCGTTTTGCATGGATGACTCGGAA
GTCTGAAGAAACAATTACCCCATGGAATTTTGAAGAAGTTGTCGATAAAGGTGCTTCAGCTCAATCATTT
ATTGAACGCATGACAAACTTTGATAAAAATCTTCCAAATGAAAAAGTACTACCAAAACATAGTTTGCTTT
ATGAGTATTTTACGGTTTATAACGAATTGACAAAGGTCAAATATGTTACTGAAGGAATGCGAAAACCAGC
ATTTCTTTCAGGTGAACAGAAGAAAGCCATTGTTGATTTACTCTTCAAAACAAATCGAAAAGTAACCGTT
AAGCAATTAAAAGAAGATTATTTCAAAAAAATAGAATGTTTTGATAGTGTTGAAATTTCAGGAGTTGAAG
ATAGATTTAATGCTTCATTAGGTACCTACCATGATTTGCTAAAAATTATTAAAGATAAAGATTTTTTGGA
TAATGAAGAAAATGAAGATATCTTAGAGGATATTGTTTTAACATTGACCTTATTTGAAGATAGGGAGATG
ATTGAGGAAAGACTTAAAACATATGCTCACCTCTTTGATGATAAGGTGATGAAACAGCTTAAACGTCGCC
GTTATACTGGTTGGGGACGTTTGTCTCGAAAATTGATTAATGGTATTAGGGATAAGCAATCTGGCAAAAC
AATATTAGATTTTTTGAAATCAGATGGTTTTGCCAATCGCAATTTTATGCAGCTGATCCATGATGATAGT
TTGACATTTAAAGAAGACATTCAAAAAGCACAAGTGTCTGGACAAGGCGATAGTTTACATGAACATATTG
CAAATTTAGCTGGTAGCCCTGCTATTAAAAAAGGTATTTTACAGACTGTAAAAGTTGTTGATGAATTGGT
CAAAGTAATGGGGCGGCATAAGCCAGAAAATATCGTTATTGAAATGGCACGTGAAAATCAGACAACTCAA
AAGGGCCAGAAAAATTCGCGAGAGCGTATGAAACGAATCGAAGAAGGTATCAAAGAATTAGGAAGTCAGA
TTCTTAAAGAGCATCCTGTTGAAAATACTCAATTGCAAAATGAAAAGCTCTATCTCTATTATCTCCAAAA
TGGAAGAGACATGTATGTGGACCAAGAATTAGATATTAATCGTTTAAGTGATTATGATGTCGATGCCATT
GTTCCACAAAGTTTCCTTAAAGACGATTCAATAGACAATAAGGTCTTAACGCGTTCTGATAAAAATCGTG
GTAAATCGGATAACGTTCCAAGTGAAGAAGTAGTCAAAAAGATGAAAAACTATTGGAGACAACTTCTAAA
CGCCAAGTTAATCACTCAACGTAAGTTTGATAATTTAACGAAAGCTGAACGTGGAGGTTTGAGTGAACTT
GATAAAGCTGGTTTTATCAAACGCCAATTGGTTGAAACTCGCCAAATCACTAAGCATGTGGCACAAATTT
TGGATAGTCGCATGAATACTAAATACGATGAAAATGATAAACTTATTCGAGAGGTTAAAGTGATTACCTT
AAAATCTAAATTAGTTTCTGACTTCCGAAAAGATTTCCAATTCTATAAAGTACGTGAGATTAACAATTAC
CATCATGCCCATGATGCGTATCTAAATGCCGTCGTTGGAACTGCTTTGATTAAGAAATATCCAAAACTTG
AATCGGAGTTTGTCTATGGTGATTATAAAGTTTATGATGTTCGTAAAATGATTGCTAAGTCTGAGCAAGA
AATAGGCAAAGCAACCGCAAAATATTTCTTTTACTCTAATATCATGAACTTCTTCAAAACAGAAATTACA
CTTGCAAATGGAGAGATTCGCAAACGCCCTCTAATCGAAACTAATGGGGAAACTGGAGAAATTGTCTGGG
ATAAAGGGCGAGATTTTGCCACAGTGCGCAAAGTATTGTCCATGCCCCAAGTCAATATTGTCAAGAAAAC
AGAAGTACAGACAGGCGGATTCTCCAAGGAGTCAATTTTACCAAAAAGAAATTCGGACAAGCTTATTGCT
CGTAAAAAAGACTGGGATCCAAAAAAATATGGTGGTTTTGATAGTCCAACGGTAGCTTATTCAGTCCTAG
TGGTTGCTAAGGTGGAAAAAGGGAAATCGAAGAAGTTAAAATCCGTTAAAGAGTTACTAGGGATCACAAT
TATGGAAAGAAGTTCCTTTGAAAAAAATCCGATTGACTTTTTAGAAGCTAAAGGATATAAGGAAGTTAAA
AAAGACTTAATCATTAAACTACCTAAATATAGTCTTTTTGAGTTAGAAAACGGTCGTAAACGGATGCTGG
CTAGTGCCGGAGAATTACAAAAAGGAAATGAGCTGGCTCTGCCAAGCAAATATGTGAATTTTTTATATTT
AGCTAGTCATTATGAAAAGTTGAAGGGTAGTCCAGAAGATAACGAACAAAAACAATTGTTTGTGGAGCAG
CATAAGCATTATTTAGATGAGATTATTGAGCAAATCAGTGAATTTTCTAAGCGTGTTATTTTAGCAGATG
CCAATTTAGATAAAGTTCTTAGTGCATATAACAAACATAGAGACAAACCAATACGTGAACAAGCAGAAAA
TATTATTCATTTATTTACGTTGACGAATCTTGGAGCTCCCGCTGCTTTTAAATATTTTGATACAACAATT
GATCGTAAACGATATACGTCTACAAAAGAAGTTTTAGATGCCACTCTTATCCATCAATCCATCACTGGTC
TTTATGAAACACGCATTGATTTGAGTCAGCTAGGAGGTGACTAACTCGAGTAAGGATCTCCAGGCATCAA
ATAAAACGAAAGGCTCAGTCGAAAGACTGGGCCTTTCGTTTTATCTGTTGTTTGTCGGTGAACGCTCTCT
ACTAGAGTCACACTGGCTCACCTTCGGGTGGGCCTTTCTGCGTTTATACCTAGAGCGCCCGGAAGAGAGT
CAATTCAGGGTGGTGAATCTGCAGTTTACGGCTAGCTCAGCCCTAGGTATTATGCTAGCGAATTCATTAA
AGAGGAGAAAGGTACCATGGGGCCCGCTTCTAACTTTACTCAGTTCGTTCTCGTCGACAATGGCGGAACT
GGCGACGTGACTGTCGCCCCAAGCAACTTCGCTAACGGGATCGCTGAATGGATCAGCTCTAACTCGCGTT
CACAGGCTTACAAAGTAACCTGTAGCGTTCGTCAGAGCTCTGCGCAGAATCGCAAATACACCATCAAAGT
CGAGGTGCCTAAAGGCGCCTGGCGTTCGTACTTAAATATGGAACTAACCATTCCAATTTTCGCCACGAAT
TCCGACTGCGAGCTTATTGTTAAGGCAATGCAAGGTCTCCTAAAAGATGGAAACCCGATTCCCTCAGCAA
TCGCAGCAAACTCCGGCATCTACGGTGGCGGAGGTAGCATGTCCCATCAGAAAATTATTCAGGATCTTAT
CGCATGGATTGACGAGCATATTGACCAGCCGCTTAACATTGATGTAGTCGCAAAAAAATCAGGCTATTCA
AAGTGGTACTTGCAACGAATGTTCCGCACGGTGACGCATCAGACGCTTGGCGATTACATTCGCCAACGCC
GCCTGTTACTGGCCGCCGTTGAGTTGCGCACCACCGAGCGTCCGATTTTTGATATCGCAATGGACCTGGG
TTATGTCTCGCAGCAGACCTTCTCCCGCGTTTTCGCGCGGCAGTTTGATCGCACTCCCGCGGATTATCGC
CACCGCCTGTAAGCGGCCGCCACGCAAAAAACCCCGCTTCGGCGGGGTTTTTTCGCAAGCTTCTCGCGAA
GGCCTTGCAGGCCAACCAGATAAGTGAAATCTAGTTCCAAACTATTTTGTCATTTTTAATTTTCGTATTA
GCTTACGACGCTACACCCAGTTCCCATCTATTTTGTCACTCTTCCCTAAATAATCCTTAAAAACTCCATT
TCCACCCCTCCCAGTTCCCAACTATTTTGTCCGCCCACAGCGGGGCATTTTTCTTCCTGTTATGTTTGGG
CGCTGCATTAATGAATCGGCCAACGCGCGGGGAGAGGCGGTTTGCGTATTGGGCGCTCTTCCGCTTCCTC
GCT
